>Addgene plasmid #162223 | pHR_EF1a-->GFPlig | addgene full sequence | sequence record 330442 | Addgene NGS Result
CATTATCGTTTCAGACCCACCTCCCAACCCCGAGGGGACCCGACAGGCCCGAAGGAATAGAAGAAGAAGG
TGGAGAGAGAGACAGAGACAGATCCATTCGATTAGTGAACGGATCTCGACGGTATCGCCAAATGGCAGTA
TTCATCCACAATTTTAAAAGAAAAGGGGGGATTGGGGGGTACAGTGCAGGGGAAAGAATAGTAGACATAA
TAGCAACAGACATACAAACTAAAGAATTACAAAAACAAATTACAAAAATTCAAAATTTTCGGGTTTATTA
CAGGGACAGCAGAGATCCAGTTTGGATCGATAAGCTTGATATCGAATTCCGTGAGGCTCCGGTGCCCGTC
AGTGGGCAGAGCGCACATCGCCCACAGTCCCCGAGAAGTTGGGGGGAGGGGTCGGCAATTGAACCGGTGC
CTAGAGAAGGTGGCGCGGGGTAAACTGGGAAAGTGATGTCGTGTACTGGCTCCGCCTTTTTCCCGAGGGT
GGGGGAGAACCGTATATAAGTGCAGTAGTCGCCGTGAACGTTCTTTTTCGCAACGGGTTTGCCGCCAGAA
CACAGGTAAGTGCCGTGTGTGGTTCCCGCGGGCCTGGCCTCTTTACGGGTTATGGCCCTTGCGTGCCTTG
AATTACTTCCACCTGGCTGCAGTACGTGATTCTTGATCCCGAGCTTCGGGTTGGAAGTGGGTGGGAGAGT
TCGAGGCCTTGCGCTTAAGGAGCCCCTTCGCCTCGTGCTTGAGTTGAGGCCTGGCCTGGGCGCTGGGGCC
GCCGCGTGCGAATCTGGTGGCACCTTCGCGCCTGTCTCGCTGCTTTCGATAAGTCTCTAGCCATTTAAAA
TTTTTGATGACCTGCTGCGACGCTTTTTTTCTGGCAAGATAGTCTTGTAAATGCGGGCCAAGATCTGCAC
ACTGGTATTTCGGTTTTTGGGGCCGCGGGCGGCGACGGGGCCCGTGCGTCCCAGCGCACATGTTCGGCGA
GGCGGGGCCTGCGAGCGCGGCCACCGAGAATCGGACGGGGGTAGTCTCAAGCTGGCCGGCCTGCTCTGGT
GCCTGGCCTCGCGCCGCCGTGTATCGCCCCGCCCTGGGCGGCAAGGCTGGCCCGGTCGGCACCAGTTGCG
TGAGCGGAAAGATGGCCGCTTCCCGGCCCTGCTGCAGGGAGCTCAAAATGGAGGACGCGGCGCTCGGGAG
AGCGGGCGGGTGAGTCACCCACACAAAGGAAAAGGGCCTTTCCGTCCTCAGCCGTCGCTTCATGTGACTC
CACGGAGTACCGGGCGCCGTCCAGGCACCTCGATTAGTTCTCGAGCTTTTGGAGTACGTCGTCTTTAGGT
TGGGGGGAGGGGTTTTATGCGATGGAGTTTCCCCACACTGAGTGGGTGGAGACTGAAGTTAGGCCAGCTT
GGCACTTGATGTAATTCTCCTTGGAATTTGCCCTTTTTGAGTTTGGATCTTGGTTCATTCTCAAGCCTCA
GACAGTGGTTCAAAGTTTTTTTCTTCCATTTCAGGTGTCGTGAGAATTCTCACGCGGCCGCCACCATGGA
GACCGACACCCTCTTGCTCTGGGTCCTGCTGCTGTGGGTTCCGGGTAGTACCGGAGACATGGTTTCTAAG
GGTGAAGAATTGTTCACCGGAGTTGTGCCCATCCTGGTTGAGCTGGACGGAGACGTTAACGGACACAAGT
TCTCAGTGAGCGGCGAAGGAGAGGGCGACGCTACGTACGGTAAACTGACGTTGAAGTTCATCTGTACAAC
AGGAAAGCTGCCAGTGCCCTGGCCTACACTCGTGACCACCCTCACCTACGGAGTCCAGTGCTTCTCCCGG
TACCCCGACCACATGAAACAGCACGATTTCTTCAAGTCCGCGATGCCTGAGGGCTATGTTCAGGAACGCA
CCATATTCTTCAAGGACGACGGTAACTATAAAACCAGGGCTGAAGTTAAGTTCGAGGGGGACACGTTGGT
AAATAGAATTGAGTTGAAAGGAATCGATTTCAAAGAAGACGGCAATATTTTGGGCCACAAGCTGGAGTAC
AACTACAACAGCCACAACGTGTATATTATGGCTGATAAGCAGAAGAACGGCATCAAGGTGAACTTCAAAA
TCCGACACAATATCGAGGATGGCTCTGTGCAACTGGCCGACCATTACCAGCAAAACACGCCTATCGGCGA
CGGTCCGGTTTTGCTGCCAGATAACCACTACCTCTCCACGCAATCAGCCCTCTCCAAGGATCCTAACGAA
AAAAGAGACCATATGGTTCTGCTTGAATTCGTGACGGCTGCTGGGATCACCCTGGGAATGGATGAGCTGT
ATAAGAACGCCGTGGGCCAGGATACGCAGGAGGTGATCGTCGTGCCCCACAGCTTGCCCTTCAAGGTCGT
GGTTATTAGTGCTATCCTGGCGTTGGTGGTGCTGACTATTATCTCCCTTATCATACTTATCATGCTGTGG
CAAAAAAAACCCCGATAATTAATTAAGGCCGCAACTCCCACCTGCAACATGCGTGACTGACTGAGGCCGC
GACTCTAGAGTCGACCTGCAGGCATGCAAGCTTGATATCAAGCTTATCGATAATCAACCTCTGGATTACA
AAATTTGTGAAAGATTGACTGGTATTCTTAACTATGTTGCTCCTTTTACGCTATGTGGATACGCTGCTTT
AATGCCTTTGTATCATGCTATTGCTTCCCGTATGGCTTTCATTTTCTCCTCCTTGTATAAATCCTGGTTG
CTGTCTCTTTATGAGGAGTTGTGGCCCGTTGTCAGGCAACGTGGCGTGGTGTGCACTGTGTTTGCTGACG
CAACCCCCACTGGTTGGGGCATTGCCACCACCTGTCAGCTCCTTTCCGGGACTTTCGCTTTCCCCCTCCC
TATTGCCACGGCGGAACTCATCGCCGCCTGCCTTGCCCGCTGCTGGACAGGGGCTCGGCTGTTGGGCACT
GACAATTCCGTGGTGTTGTCGGGGAAATCATCGTCCTTTCCTTGGCTGCTCGCCTGTGTTGCCACCTGGA
TTCTGCGCGGGACGTCCTTCTGCTACGTCCCTTCGGCCCTCAATCCAGCGGACCTTCCTTCCCGCGGCCT
GCTGCCGGCTCTGCGGCCTCTTCCGCGTCTTCGCCTTCGCCCTCAGACGAGTCGGATCTCCCTTTGGGCC
GCCTCCCCGCATCGATACCGTCGACCTCGAGGGAATTAATTCGAGCTCGGTACCTTTAAGACCAATGACT
TACAAGGCAGCTGTAGATCTTAGCCACTTTTTAAAAGAAAAGGGGGGACTGGAAGGGCTAATTCACTCCC
AACGAAGACAAGATCTGCTTTTTGCTTGTACTGGGTCTCTCTGGTTAGACCAGATCTGAGCCTGGGAGCT
CTCTGGCTAACTAGGGAACCCACTGCTTAAGCCTCAATAAAGCTTGCCTTGAGTGCTTCAAGTAGTGTGT
GCCCGTCTGTTGTGTGACTCTGGTAACTAGAGATCCCTCAGACCCTTTTAGTCAGTGTGGAAAATCTCTA
GCAGCATCTAGAATTAATTCCGTGTATTCTATAGTGTCACCTAAATCGTATGTGTATGATACATAAGGTT
ATGTATTAATTGTAGCCGCGTTCTAACGACAATATGTACAAGCCTAATTGTGTAGCATCTGGCTTACTGA
AGCAGACCCTATCATCTCTCTCGTAAACTGCCGTCAGAGTCGGTTTGGTTGGACGAACCTTCTGAGTTTC
TGGTAACGCCGTCCCGCACCCGGAAATGGTCAGCGAACCAATCAGCAGGGTCATCGCTAGCCAGATCCTC
TACGCCGGACGCATCGTGGCCGGCATCACCGGCGCCACAGGTGCGGTTGCTGGCGCCTATATCGCCGACA
TCACCGATGGGGAAGATCGGGCTCGCCACTTCGGGCTCATGAGCGCTTGTTTCGGCGTGGGTATGGTGGC
AGGCCCCGTGGCCGGGGGACTGTTGGGCGCCATCTCCTTGCATGCACCATTCCTTGCGGCGGCGGTGCTC
AACGGCCTCAACCTACTACTGGGCTGCTTCCTAATGCAGGAGTCGCATAAGGGAGAGCGTCGAATGGTGC
ACTCTCAGTACAATCTGCTCTGATGCCGCATAGTTAAGCCAGCCCCGACACCCGCCAACACCCGCTGACG
CGCCCTGACGGGCTTGTCTGCTCCCGGCATCCGCTTACAGACAAGCTGTGACCGTCTCCGGGAGCTGCAT
GTGTCAGAGGTTTTCACCGTCATCACCGAAACGCGCGAGACGAAAGGGCCTCGTGATACGCCTATTTTTA
TAGGTTAATGTCATGATAATAATGGTTTCTTAGACGTCAGGTGGCACTTTTCGGGGAAATGTGCGCGGAA
CCCCTATTTGTTTATTTTTCTAAATACATTCAAATATGTATCCGCTCATGAGACAATAACCCTGATAAAT
GCTTCAATAATATTGAAAAAGGAAGAGTATGAGTATTCAACATTTCCGTGTCGCCCTTATTCCCTTTTTT
GCGGCATTTTGCCTTCCTGTTTTTGCTCACCCAGAAACGCTGGTGAAAGTAAAAGATGCTGAAGATCAGT
TGGGTGCACGAGTGGGTTACATCGAACTGGATCTCAACAGCGGTAAGATCCTTGAGAGTTTTCGCCCCGA
AGAACGTTTTCCAATGATGAGCACTTTTAAAGTTCTGCTATGTGGCGCGGTATTATCCCGTATTGACGCC
GGGCAAGAGCAACTCGGTCGCCGCATACACTATTCTCAGAATGACTTGGTTGAGTACTCACCAGTCACAG
AAAAGCATCTTACGGATGGCATGACAGTAAGAGAATTATGCAGTGCTGCCATAACCATGAGTGATAACAC
TGCGGCCAACTTACTTCTGACAACGATCGGAGGACCGAAGGAGCTAACCGCTTTTTTGCACAACATGGGG
GATCATGTAACTCGCCTTGATCGTTGGGAACCGGAGCTGAATGAAGCCATACCAAACGACGAGCGTGACA
CCACGATGCCTGTAGCAATGGCAACAACGTTGCGCAAACTATTAACTGGCGAACTACTTACTCTAGCTTC
CCGGCAACAATTAATAGACTGGATGGAGGCGGATAAAGTTGCAGGACCACTTCTGCGCTCGGCCCTTCCG
GCTGGCTGGTTTATTGCTGATAAATCTGGAGCCGGTGAGCGTGGGTCTCGCGGTATCATTGCAGCACTGG
GGCCAGATGGTAAGCCCTCCCGTATCGTAGTTATCTACACGACGGGGAGTCAGGCAACTATGGATGAACG
AAATAGACAGATCGCTGAGATAGGTGCCTCACTGATTAAGCATTGGTAACTGTCAGACCAAGTTTACTCA
TATATACTTTAGATTGATTTAAAACTTCATTTTTAATTTAAAAGGATCTAGGTGAAGATCCTTTTTGATA
ATCTCATGACCAAAATCCCTTAACGTGAGTTTTCGTTCCACTGAGCGTCAGACCCCGTAGAAAAGATCAA
AGGATCTTCTTGAGATCCTTTTTTTCTGCGCGTAATCTGCTGCTTGCAAACAAAAAAACCACCGCTACCA
GCGGTGGTTTGTTTGCCGGATCAAGAGCTACCAACTCTTTTTCCGAAGGTAACTGGCTTCAGCAGAGCGC
AGATACCAAATACTGTTCTTCTAGTGTAGCCGTAGTTAGGCCACCACTTCAAGAACTCTGTAGCACCGCC
TACATACCTCGCTCTGCTAATCCTGTTACCAGTGGCTGCTGCCAGTGGCGATAAGTCGTGTCTTACCGGG
TTGGACTCAAGACGATAGTTACCGGATAAGGCGCAGCGGTCGGGCTGAACGGGGGGTTCGTGCACACAGC
CCAGCTTGGAGCGAACGACCTACACCGAACTGAGATACCTACAGCGTGAGCTATGAGAAAGCGCCACGCT
TCCCGAAGGGAGAAAGGCGGACAGGTATCCGGTAAGCGGCAGGGTCGGAACAGGAGAGCGCACGAGGGAG
CTTCCAGGGGGAAACGCCTGGTATCTTTATAGTCCTGTCGGGTTTCGCCACCTCTGACTTGAGCGTCGAT
TTTTGTGATGCTCGTCAGGGGGGCGGAGCCTATGGAAAAACGCCAGCAACGCGGCCTTTTTACGGTTCCT
GGCCTTTTGCTGGCCTTTTGCTCACATGTTCTTTCCTGCGTTATCCCCTGATTCTGTGGATAACCGTATT
ACCGCCTTTGAGTGAGCTGATACCGCTCGCCGCAGCCGAACGACCGAGCGCAGCGAGTCAGTGAGCGAGG
AAGCGGAAGAGCGCCCAATACGCAAACCGCCTCTCCCCGCGCGTTGGCCGATTCATTAATGCAGCTGTGG
AATGTGTGTCAGTTAGGGTGTGGAAAGTCCCCAGGCTCCCCAGCAGGCAGAAGTATGCAAAGCATGCATC
TCAATTAGTCAGCAACCAGGTGTGGAAAGTCCCCAGGCTCCCCAGCAGGCAGAAGTATGCAAAGCATGCA
TCTCAATTAGTCAGCAACCATAGTCCCGCCCCTAACTCCGCCCATCCCGCCCCTAACTCCGCCCAGTTCC
GCCCATTCTCCGCCCCATGGCTGACTAATTTTTTTTATTTATGCAGAGGCCGAGGCCGCCTCGGCCTCTG
AGCTATTCCAGAAGTAGTGAGGAGGCTTTTTTGGAGGCCTAGGCTTTTGCAAAAAGCTTGGACACAAGAC
AGGCTTGCGAGATATGTTTGAGAATACCACTTTATCCCGCGTCAGGGAGAGGCAGTGCGTAAAAAGACGC
GGACTCATGTGAAATACTGGTTTTTAGTGCGCCAGATCTCTATAATCTCGCGCAACCTATTTTCCCCTCG
AACACTTTTTAAGCCGTAGATAAACAGGCTGGGACACTTCACATGAGCGAAAAATACATCGTCACCTGGG
ACATGTTGCAGATCCATGCACGTAAACTCGCAAGCCGACTGATGCCTTCTGAACAATGGAAAGGCATTAT
TGCCGTAAGCCGTGGCGGTCTGTACCGGGTGCGTTACTGGCGCGTGAACTGGGTATTCGTCATGTCGATA
CCGTTTGTATTTCCAGCTACGATCACGACAACCAGCGCGAGCTTAAAGTGCTGAAACGCGCAGAAGGCGA
TGGCGAAGGCTTCATCGTTATTGATGACCTGGTGGATACCGGTGGTACTGCGGTTGCGATTCGTGAAATG
TATCCAAAAGCGCACTTTGTCACCATCTTCGCAAAACCGGCTGGTCGTCCGCTGGTTGATGACTATGTTG
TTGATATCCCGCAAGATACCTGGATTGAACAGCCGTGGGATATGGGCGTCGTATTCGTCCCGCCAATCTC
CGGTCGCTAATCTTTTCAACGCCTGGCACTGCCGGGCGTTGTTCTTTTTAACTTCAGGCGGGTTACAATA
GTTTCCAGTAAGTATTCTGGAGGCTGCATCCATGACACAGGCAAACCTGAGCGAAACCCTGTTCAAACCC
CGCTTTAAACATCCTGAAACCTCGACGCTAGTCCGCCGCTTTAATCACGGCGCACAACCGCCTGTGCAGT
CGGCCCTTGATGGTAAAACCATCCCTCACTGGTATCGCATGATTAACCGTCTGATGTGGATCTGGCGCGG
CATTGACCCACGCGAAATCCTCGACGTCCAGGCACGTATTGTGATGAGCGATGCCGAACGTACCGACGAT
GATTTATACGATACGGTGATTGGCTACCGTGGCGGCAACTGGATTTATGAGTGGGCCCCGGATCTTTGTG
AAGGAACCTTACTTCTGTGGTGTGACATAATTGGACAAACTACCTACAGAGATTTAAAGCTCTAAGGTAA
ATATAAAATTTTTAAGTGTATAATGTGTTAAACTACTGATTCTAATTGTTTGTGTATTTTAGATTCCAAC
CTATGGAACTGATGAATGGGAGCAGTGGTGGAATGCCTTTAATGAGGAAAACCTGTTTTGCTCAGAAGAA
ATGCCATCTAGTGATGATGAGGCTACTGCTGACTCTCAACATTCTACTCCTCCAAAAAAGAAGAGAAAGG
TAGAAGACCCCAAGGACTTTCCTTCAGAATTGCTAAGTTTTTTGAGTCATGCTGTGTTTAGTAATAGAAC
TCTTGCTTGCTTTGCTATTTACACCACAAAGGAAAAAGCTGCACTGCTATACAAGAAAATTATGGAAAAA
TATTCTGTAACCTTTATAAGTAGGCATAACAGTTATAATCATAACATACTGTTTTTTCTTACTCCACACA
GGCATAGAGTGTCTGCTATTAATAACTATGCTCAAAAATTGTGTACCTTTAGCTTTTTAATTTGTAAAGG
GGTTAATAAGGAATATTTGATGTATAGTGCCTTGACTAGAGATCATAATCAGCCATACCACATTTGTAGA
GGTTTTACTTGCTTTAAAAAACCTCCCACACCTCCCCCTGAACCTGAAACATAAAATGAATGCAATTGTT
GTTGTTAACTTGTTTATTGCAGCTTATAATGGTTACAAATAAAGCAATAGCATCACAAATTTCACAAATA
AAGCATTTTTTTCACTGCATTCTAGTTGTGGTTTGTCCAAACTCATCAATGTATCTTATCATGTCTGGAT
CAACTGGATAACTCAAGCTAACCAAAATCATCCCAAACTTCCCACCCCATACCCTATTACCACTGCCAAT
TACCTGTGGTTTCATTTACTCTAAACCTGTGATTCCTCTGAATTATTTTCATTTTAAAGAAATTGTATTT
GTTAAATATGTACTACAAACTTAGTAGTTGGAAGGGCTAATTCACTCCCAAAGAAGACAAGATATCCTTG
ATCTGTGGATCTACCACACACAAGGCTACTTCCCTGATTAGCAGAACTACACACCAGGGCCAGGGGTCAG
ATATCCACTGACCTTTGGATGGTGCTACAAGCTAGTACCAGTTGAGCCAGATAAGGTAGAAGAGGCCAAT
AAAGGAGAGAACACCAGCTTGTTACACCCTGTGAGCCTGCATGGGATGGATGACCCGGAGAGAGAAGTGT
TAGAGTGGAGGTTTGACAGCCGCCTAGCATTTCATCACGTGGCCCGAGAGCTGCATCCGGAGTACTTCAA
GAACTGCTGATATCGAGCTTGCTACAAGGGACTTTCCGCTGGGGACTTTCCAGGGAGGCGTGGCCTGGGC
GGGACTGGGGAGTGGCGAGCCCTCAGATCCTGCATATAAGCAGCTGCTTTTTGCCTGTACTGGGTCTCTC
TGGTTAGACCAGATCTGAGCCTGGGAGCTCTCTGGCTAACTAGGGAACCCACTGCTTAAGCCTCAATAAA
GCTTGCCTTGAGTGCTTCAAGTAGTGTGTGCCCGTCTGTTGTGTGACTCTGGTAACTAGAGATCCCTCAG
ACCCTTTTAGTCAGTGTGGAAAATCTCTAGCAGTGGCGCCCGAACAGGGACTTGAAAGCGAAAGGGAAAC
CAGAGGAGCTCTCTCGACGCAGGACTCGGCTTGCTGAAGCGCGCACGGCAAGAGGCGAGGGGCGGCGACT
GGTGAGTACGCCAAAAATTTTGACTAGCGGAGGCTAGAAGGAGAGAGATGGGTGCGAGAGCGTCAGTATT
AAGCGGGGGAGAATTAGATCGCGATGGGAAAAAATTCGGTTAAGGCCAGGGGGAAAGAAAAAATATAAAT
TAAAACATATAGTATGGGCAAGCAGGGAGCTAGAACGATTCGCAGTTAATCCTGGCCTGTTAGAAACATC
AGAAGGCTGTAGACAAATACTGGGACAGCTACAACCATCCCTTCAGACAGGATCAGAAGAACTTAGATCA
TTATATAATACAGTAGCAACCCTCTATTGTGTGCATCAAAGGATAGAGATAAAAGACACCAAGGAAGCTT
TAGACAAGATAGAGGAAGAGCAAAACAAAAGTAAGACCACCGCACAGCAAGCGGCCGGCCGCTGATCTTC
AGACCTGGAGGAGGAGATATGAGGGACAATTGGAGAAGTGAATTATATAAATATAAAGTAGTAAAAATTG
AACCATTAGGAGTAGCACCCACCAAGGCAAAGAGAAGAGTGGTGCAGAGAGAAAAAAGAGCAGTGGGAAT
AGGAGCTTTGTTCCTTGGGTTCTTGGGAGCAGCAGGAAGCACTATGGGCGCAGCGTCAATGACGCTGACG
GTACAGGCCAGACAATTATTGTCTGGTATAGTGCAGCAGCAGAACAATTTGCTGAGGGCTATTGAGGCGC
AACAGCATCTGTTGCAACTCACAGTCTGGGGCATCAAGCAGCTCCAGGCAAGAATCCTGGCTGTGGAAAG
ATACCTAAAGGATCAACAGCTCCTGGGGATTTGGGGTTGCTCTGGAAAACTCATTTGCACCACTGCTGTG
CCTTGGAATGCTAGTTGGAGTAATAAATCTCTGGAACAGATTTGGAATCACACGACCTGGATGGAGTGGG
ACAGAGAAATTAACAATTACACAAGCTTAATACACTCCTTAATTGAAGAATCGCAAAACCAGCAAGAAAA
GAATGAACAAGAATTATTGGAATTAGATAAATGGGCAAGTTTGTGGAATTGGTTTAACATAACAAATTGG
CTGTGGTATATAAAATTATTCATAATGATAGTAGGAGGCTTGGTAGGTTTAAGAATAGTTTTTGCTGTAC
TTTCTATAGTGAATAGAGTTAGGCAGGGATATTCAC
Features (pLannotate 1.2.2; 35 found; start..end, strand, type, name):
     15..115     +  CDS            Rev (fragment): human immunodeficiency virus 1 (HIV-1) Rev protein; rev; enhances nuclear export of unspliced and incompletely spliced viral mRNAs
    152..269     +  misc_feature   cPPT/CTS: central polypurine tract and central termination sequence of HIV-1
    306..330     -  misc_feature   MCS (fragment): pBluescript multiple cloning site
    335..1513    +  promoter       EF-1α promoter: strong constitutive promoter for human elongation factor EF-1α
   1536..1604    +  CDS            KV3A6_MOUSE (fragment): Experimental evidence at protein level: Swiss-Prot protein existence level 1. From Mus musculus (Mouse).
   1599..2315    +  CDS            EGFP: EGFP is a basic (constitutively fluorescent) green fluorescent protein published in 1996, derived from Aequorea victoria. It is reported to be a rapidly-maturing weak dimer with moderate acid sensitivity.
   2313..2465    +  CDS            PDGFRB (fragment): PGFRB_HUMAN - Also known as PDGFR, PDGFR1. Experimental evidence at protein level: Swiss-Prot protein existence level 1. Tyrosine-protein kinase that acts as cell-surface receptor for homodimeric PDGFB and PDGFD and for heterodimers formed by PDGFA and PDGFB, and plays an essential role in the regulation of embryonic development, cell proliferation, survival, differentiation, chemotaxis and migration. Plays an essential role in blood vessel development by promoting proliferation, migration and recruitment of pericytes and smooth muscle cells to endothelial cells. Plays a role in the migration
   2523..2553    +  misc_feature   MCS (fragment): pUC18/19 multiple cloning site
   2554..2572    +  misc_feature   MCS (fragment): pBluescript multiple cloning site
   2572..3160    +  misc_feature   WPRE: woodchuck hepatitis virus posttranscriptional regulatory element
   3161..3183    +  misc_feature   MCS (fragment): pBluescript multiple cloning site
   3200..3268    +  CDS            nef (fragment): NEF_HV1Z2 - Experimental evidence at protein level: Swiss-Prot protein existence level 1. Extracellular Nef protein targets CD4(+) T-lymphocytes for apoptosis by interacting with CXCR4 surface receptors. From Human immunodeficiency virus type 1 group M subtype D (isolate Z2/CDC-Z34) (HIV-1).
   3270..3503    +  LTR            3' LTR (ΔU3): self-inactivating 3' long terminal repeat (LTR) from HIV-1
   3528..3546    -  promoter       SP6 promoter: promoter for bacteriophage SP6 RNA polymerase
   3774..4053    +  CDS            TcR (fragment): tetracycline efflux protein; tet; confers resistance to tetracycline
   4054..4102    -  misc_feature   bom (fragment): basis of mobility region from pBR322
   4204..4239    -  CDS            rop (fragment): Rop protein, which maintains plasmids at low copy number; rop
   4334..4438    +  promoter       AmpR promoter: bla
   4439..5299    +  CDS            AmpR: β-lactamase; bla; confers resistance to ampicillin, carbenicillin, and related antibiotics
   5470..6058    +  rep_origin     ori: high-copy-number ColE1/pMB1/pBR322/pUC origin of replication
   6241..6297    +  CDS            lacI (fragment): lac repressor; lacI; The lac repressor binds to the lac operator to inhibit transcription in E. coli. This inhibition can be relieved by adding lactose or isopropyl-β-D-thiogalactopyranoside (IPTG).
   6304..6633    +  promoter       SV40 promoter: SV40 enhancer and early promoter
   6833..6952    +  CDS            gpt (fragment): XGPT_ECOLI - Also known as gpp, gxu. Experimental evidence at protein level: Swiss-Prot protein existence level 1. Purine salvage pathway enzyme that catalyzes the transfer of the ribosyl-5-phosphate group from 5-phospho-alpha-D-ribose 1- diphosphate (PRPP) to the N9 position of the 6-oxopurines guanine and xanthine to form the corresponding ribonucleotides GMP (guanosine 5'- monophosphate) and XMP (xanthosine 5'-monophosphate), with the release of PPi. To a lesser extent, also acts on hypoxanthine (PubMed:9100006, PubMed:3886014). Does not ribophosphorylate adenine (PubMed:3886014). From Esch
   6952..7287    +  CDS            gpt (fragment): XGPT_ECOLI - Also known as gpp, gxu. Experimental evidence at protein level: Swiss-Prot protein existence level 1. Purine salvage pathway enzyme that catalyzes the transfer of the ribosyl-5-phosphate group from 5-phospho-alpha-D-ribose 1- diphosphate (PRPP) to the N9 position of the 6-oxopurines guanine and xanthine to form the corresponding ribonucleotides GMP (guanosine 5'- monophosphate) and XMP (xanthosine 5'-monophosphate), with the release of PPi. To a lesser extent, also acts on hypoxanthine (PubMed:9100006, PubMed:3886014). Does not ribophosphorylate adenine (PubMed:3886014). From Esch
   7382..7687    +  CDS            frsA (fragment): FRSA_ECOLI - Also known as yafA. Experimental evidence at protein level: Swiss-Prot protein existence level 1. Catalyzes the hydrolysis of esters (PubMed:15808744). Displays esterase activity toward pNP-butyrate (PubMed:15808744). May stimulate mixed-acid fermentation by acting as a fermentation/respiration switch that down-regulates respiration and up- regulates fermentation rates (PubMed:15169777). From Escherichia coli (strain K12).
   7691..7765    +  CDS            small t antigen (fragment): SV40 (simian virus 40) small t antigen
   7767..7832    +  intron         small t intron: SV40 (simian virus 40) small t antigen intron
   7962..7982    +  CDS            SV40 NLS: nuclear localization signal of SV40 (simian virus 40) large T antigen
   8301..8384    +  CDS            large T antigen (fragment): large T antigen from SV40 (simian virus 40)
   8407..8541    +  polyA_signal   SV40 poly(A) signal: SV40 polyadenylation signal
   8708..9037    +  CDS            nef (fragment): NEF_HV1BR - Experimental evidence at protein level: Swiss-Prot protein existence level 1. Extracellular Nef protein targets CD4(+) T-lymphocytes for apoptosis by interacting with CXCR4 surface receptors (PubMed:14990729). From Human immunodeficiency virus type 1 group M subtype B (isolate BRU/LAI) (HIV-1).
   9085..9342    +  LTR            5' LTR (truncated): truncated 5' long terminal repeat (LTR) from HIV-1
   9389..9514    +  misc_feature   HIV-1 Ψ: packaging signal of human immunodeficiency virus type 1
   9498..9836    +  CDS            HIV-1 gag (fragment): gag protein from human immunodeficiency virus 1; gag
  10011..10244   +  misc_feature   RRE: The Rev response element (RRE) of HIV-1 allows for Rev-dependent mRNA export from the nucleus to the cytoplasm.
