[The description below was written by a language model from this plasmid's Addgene catalogue record and pLannotate feature annotations shown in this document.]
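Description:
pHR_EF1a-->GFPlig is a 10.6 kb HIV-1-derived lentiviral transfer plasmid built on the pHR backbone for constitutive expression of a GFP "ligand" in mammalian cells. In bacteria it is maintained through a high-copy ColE1/pUC-type origin and selected with ampicillin via the bla gene. The viral portion carries a truncated 5' LTR, the Ψ packaging signal with an adjoining gag fragment, the Rev response element for Rev-dependent nuclear export of the genomic RNA, the cPPT/CTS element that aids nuclear import of the reverse-transcribed genome, and a ΔU3 self-inactivating 3' LTR that silences LTR promoter activity after integration. Packaging functions are absent and must be supplied in trans.

The payload sits between the cPPT and the 3' LTR. The human EF-1α promoter drives an open reading frame in which a short fragment matching a mouse immunoglobulin kappa chain, positioned as an N-terminal leader and consistent with a secretion signal, precedes EGFP, which is followed directly by a fragment of human PDGFRB. This arrangement suggests EGFP routed through the secretory pathway and tethered to the cell surface by a PDGFR-derived segment, although the record itself only calls the product a GFP ligand and lists the insert as EGFP. A WPRE downstream enhances transcript stability and expression. The backbone outside the LTRs also retains an SV40 promoter, gpt fragments, SV40 small t intron and poly(A) sequences, plus remnants of pBR322 elements. No mammalian drug-selection marker is annotated within the provirus, so transduced cells would be identified by EGFP. The associated work concerns engineered synthetic morphogen systems for multicellular patterning, where GFP serves as an orthogonal signalling ligand.
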