Addgene plasmid #162223: pHR_EF1a-->GFPlig
Purpose: Lentiviral vector for constitutive expression of GFP ligand in mammalian cells
Depositing lab: Wendell Lim. Depositing organization: University of California, San Francisco (UCSF). Publication: Engineering synthetic morphogen systems that can program multicellular patterning. Toda S, McKeithan WL, Hakkinen TJ, Lopez P, Klein OD, Lim WA. Science. 2020 Oct 16;370(6514):327-331. doi: 10.1126/science.abc0033. PubMed 33060357.
Backbone
  Vector backbone: pHR
  Vector type: Mammalian Expression, Lentiviral
Growth in bacteria
  Bacterial resistance: Ampicillin, 100 μg/mL
  Growth temperature: 37°C
  Growth strain: NEB Stable
  Copy number: High Copy
Gene/Insert
  Gene/Insert name: EGFP
Terms and licenses: Academic/Nonprofit Terms; Industry Terms: Not Available to Industry
How to cite: pHR_EF1a-->GFPlig was a gift from Wendell Lim (Addgene plasmid # 162223 ; http://n2t.net/addgene:162223 ; RRID:Addgene_162223)
